Addgene plasmid #217234: pMV-Mariner-3_AMi
Purpose: Donor plasmid of Mariner-3_AMi Transposon
Depositing lab: Yong E Zhang. Depositing organization: Institute of Zoology, Chinese Academy of Sciences. Publication: Heterologous survey of 130 DNA transposons in human cells highlights their functional divergence and expands the genome engineering toolbox. Zhang T, Tan S, Tang N, Li Y, Zhang C, Sun J, Guo Y, Gao H, Cai Y, Sun W, Wang C, Fu L, Ma H, Wu Y, Hu X, Zhang X, Gee P, Yan W, Zhao Y, Chen Q, Guo B, Wang H, Zhang YE. Cell. 2024 Jul 11;187(14):3741-3760.e30. doi: 10.1016/j.cell.2024.05.007. Epub 2024 Jun 5. PubMed 38843831.
Backbone
  Vector backbone: pMV
  Vector type: Mammalian Expression
Growth in bacteria
  Bacterial resistance: Ampicillin, 100 μg/mL
  Growth temperature: 37°C
  Growth strain: DH5alpha
  Copy number: High Copy
Gene/Insert
  Gene/Insert name: TIRs of Mariner-3_AMi transposon
  Species: Synthetic
  Cloning method: Restriction Enzyme; 5′ cloning site Unknown (unknown if destroyed); 3′ cloning site Unknown (unknown if destroyed)
Terms and licenses: Academic/Nonprofit Terms; Industry Terms: Not Available to Industry
How to cite: pMV-Mariner-3_AMi was a gift from Yong E Zhang (Addgene plasmid # 217234 ; http://n2t.net/addgene:217234 ; RRID:Addgene_217234)
