[The description below was written by a language model from this plasmid's Addgene catalogue record and pLannotate feature annotations shown in this document.]
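Description:
pMV-Mariner-3_AMi is the donor plasmid for the Mariner-3_AMi DNA transposon, built on the pMV backbone and catalogued as a mammalian expression vector. It is about 5 kb and is propagated in E. coli as a high-copy plasmid through a ColE1/pUC-type origin, with ampicillin selection from a β-lactamase gene driven by its own promoter. A short remnant of lacZα is also detected and is presumably left over from the parental cloning vector.

The recorded insert is the pair of synthetic terminal inverted repeats (TIRs) of Mariner-3_AMi, the sequences a cognate transposase recognises to excise the intervening DNA and integrate it into a genome. The feature table does not annotate the TIRs, so their exact positions are not stated, although there are unannotated stretches on either side of the mammalian cassette where they would be expected to sit. That cassette consists of the mouse PGK promoter followed by a puromycin N-acetyltransferase coding sequence (annotated as a fragment), then EGFP, and a bovine growth hormone polyadenylation signal. The short gap between PuroR and EGFP and the single promoter and polyA suggest that the two are expressed from one transcript, perhaps as a linked or self-cleaving fusion, but the record does not identify the linker.

No transposase is encoded here, so the plasmid is meant to be used with a separate transposase source. Stable puromycin resistance or GFP fluorescence then reports transposition into the host genome. This fits its origin in a survey of DNA transposon activity in human cells aimed at expanding genome engineering tools.
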