Features (pLannotate 1.2.2; 8 found; start..end, strand, type, name):
    118..138     -  CDS            lacZα (fragment): LacZα fragment of β-galactosidase; lacZ fragment
    555..1054    +  promoter       PGK promoter: mouse phosphoglycerate kinase 1 promoter
   1079..1673    +  CDS            PuroR (fragment): puromycin N-acetyltransferase; pac from Streptomyces alboniger; confers resistance to puromycin
   1737..2456    +  CDS            EGFP: the original enhanced GFP (Yang et al., 1996) mammalian codon-optimized
   2484..2708    +  polyA_signal   bGH poly(A) signal: bovine growth hormone polyadenylation signal
   3349..3937    -  rep_origin     ori: high-copy-number ColE1/pMB1/pBR322/pUC origin of replication
   4108..4968    -  CDS            AmpR: β-lactamase; bla; confers resistance to ampicillin, carbenicillin, and related antibiotics
   4969..26      -  promoter       AmpR promoter (across the origin): bla
>Addgene plasmid #217234 | pMV-Mariner-3_AMi | addgene full sequence | sequence record 441624 | Addgene NGS Result
AAAAATAAACAAATAGGGGTTCCGCGCACATTTCCCCGAAAAGTGCCACCTGACGTCTAAGAAACCATTA
TTATCATGACATTAACCTATAAAAATAGGCGTATCACGAGGCCCTTTCGTTGTAAAACGACGGCCAGTCG
AACCACGCAATGCGTCTCGATCCGCAGTGTCTTGCGTCTCTCAATTGTACAGTAAAATCTCTGTTATCCG
GCACTTTACCAACCGGAATACTTATTAACCGGAATTTCAGTGGCGGGACGCACACAGCGCTGTGCCGCAC
CGCTTTGCCTCCTGCTGCGCTGCTCAGAGCGGCGGGACGCACACAGTGCGCCGCGCCGCTCCTGCCGCAG
CCGCACCACTTTGCTGCCTGCTGGCTGCTACGAGCAGCGGGATGCACACAGTGCCACGCGCGCCACTTTG
CTGCCTGCTGCACGCTCGAGGGTACCCGTGCAGGGCATCTGAGTGTGCACACCCCTCCCCCCTGCTGGCA
GCAGCCTGCGCGGCTGCCCTGGCGTTTGGGGTGGCTGACTATTACCGGTGCTAGCAATTCTACCGGGTAG
GGGAGGCGCTTTTCCCAAGGCAGTCTGGAGCATGCGCTTTAGCAGCCCCGCTGGGCACTTGGCGCTACAC
AAGTGGCCTCTGGCCTCGCACACATTCCACATCCACCGGTAGGCGCCAACCGGCTCCGTTCTTTGGTGGC
CCCTTCGCGCCACCTTCTACTCCTCCCCTAGTCAGGAAGTTCCCCCCCGCCCCGCAGCTCGCGTCGTGCA
GGACGTGACAAATGGAAGTAGCACGTCTCACTAGTCTCGTGCAGATGGACAGCACCGCTGAGCAATGGAA
GCGGGTAGGCCTTTGGGGCAGCGGCCAATAGCAGCTTTGCTCCTTCGCTTTCTGGGCTCAGAGGCTGGGA
AGGGGTGGGTCCGGGGGCGGGCTCAGGGGCGGGCTCAGGGGCGGGGCGGGCGCCCGAAGGTCCTCCGGAG
GCCCGGCATTCTGCACGCTTCAAAAGCGCACGTCTGCCGCGCTGTTCTCCTCTTCCTCATCTCCGGGCCT
TTCGACCTGCAGCCAACGCCACCATGGGGACCGAGTACAAGCCCACGGTGCGCCTCGCCACCCGCGACGA
CGTCCCCCGGGCCGTACGCACCCTCGCCGCCGCGTTCGCCGACTACCCCGCCACGCGCCACACCGTCGAC
CCGGACCGCCACATCGAGCGGGTCACCGAGCTGCAAGAACTCTTCCTCACGCGCGTCGGGCTCGACATCG
GCAAGGTGTGGGTCGCGGACGACGGCGCCGCGGTGGCGGTCTGGACCACGCCGGAGAGCGTCGAAGCGGG
GGCGGTGTTCGCCGAGATCGGCCCGCGCATGGCCGAGTTGAGCGGTTCCCGGCTGGCCGCGCAGCAACAG
ATGGAAGGCCTCCTGGCGCCGCACCGGCCCAAGGAGCCCGCGTGGTTCCTGGCCACCGTCGGCGTCTCGC
CCGACCACCAGGGCAAGGGTCTGGGCAGCGCCGTCGTGCTCCCCGGAGTGGAGGCGGCCGAGCGCGCCGG
GGTGCCCGCCTTCCTGGAGACCTCCGCGCCCCGCAACCTCCCCTTCTACGAGCGGCTCGGCTTCACCGTC
ACCGCCGACGTCGAGGTGCCCGAAGGACCGCGCACCTGGTGCATGACCCGCAAGCCCGGTGCCATCGATG
CCACTAACTTCTCCCTGTTGAAACAAGCAGGGGATGTCGAAGAGAATCCCGGGCCAATGGTGAGCAAGGG
CGAGGAGCTGTTCACCGGGGTGGTGCCCATCCTGGTCGAGCTGGACGGCGACGTAAACGGCCACAAGTTC
AGCGTGTCCGGCGAGGGCGAGGGCGATGCCACCTACGGCAAGCTGACCCTGAAGTTCATCTGCACCACCG
GCAAGCTGCCCGTGCCCTGGCCCACCCTCGTGACCACCCTGACCTACGGCGTGCAGTGCTTCAGCCGCTA
CCCCGACCACATGAAGCAGCACGACTTCTTCAAGTCCGCCATGCCCGAAGGCTACGTCCAGGAGCGCACC
ATCTTCTTCAAGGACGACGGCAACTACAAGACCCGCGCCGAGGTGAAGTTCGAGGGCGACACCCTGGTGA
ACCGCATCGAGCTGAAGGGCATCGACTTCAAGGAGGACGGCAACATCCTGGGGCACAAGCTGGAGTACAA
CTACAACAGCCACAACGTCTATATCATGGCCGACAAGCAGAAGAACGGCATCAAGGTGAACTTCAAGATC
CGCCACAACATCGAGGACGGCAGCGTGCAGCTCGCCGACCACTACCAGCAGAACACCCCCATCGGCGACG
GCCCCGTGCTGCTGCCCGACAACCACTACCTGAGCACCCAGTCCGCCCTGAGCAAAGACCCCAACGAGAA
GCGCGATCACATGGTCCTGCTGGAGTTCGTGACCGCCGCCGGGATCACTCTCGGCATGGACGAGCTGTAC
AAGTAATTAATTAAGCTCGCTGATCAGCCTCGACTGTGCCTTCTAGTTGCCAGCCATCTGTTGTTTGCCC
CTCCCCCGTGCCTTCCTTGACCCTGGAAGGTGCCACTCCCACTGTCCTTTCCTAATAAAATGAGGAAATT
GCATCGCATTGTCTGAGTAGGTGTCATTCTATTCTGGGGGGTGGGGTGGGGCAGGACAGCAAGGGGGAGG
ATTGGGAAGACAATAGCAGGCATGCTGGGGATGCGGTGGGCTCTATGGCTTCTGAGGCGCGCCCTCGAGA
TTATGTACAGTAGTGTAAATAGTAAATAGTTTTAGTGTAGTGTTAAGTGTACTGTACTTTTAAGTGATCT
AGGTGTATGCCTGTGCTGCCAATAGTGTACTACATGTAACTTTAGTGTACTGTACTGTACATCACTGCCT
CAGGATTTCTCTTCACTCCAGTGCTGCTTTACTACTACTTGATTGGTGAGTACCTGTATACTATTTTATT
CTTTATACAGTATGTTATACTGTAATGTATTGTACACTAATTCTTTGAAAATTTGCACTACAAGTATGGC
ACTGTCTTCCTTGTAGGTATACTCTCAGATAACCGGAATTTTTAGATAACTGGCACCCCCCTCCCCCATT
CCCCACTCATGCCGGATAACAGAGCTTTTGCTGTAGGGCCCAGAGACGGAGTCACTGCCAACCGAGACGG
TCATAGCTGTTTCCTGTGTGCCGCTTCCTCGCTCACTGACTCGCTGCGCTCGGTCGTTCGGCTGCGGCGA
GCGGTATCAGCTCACTCAAAGGCGGTAATACGGTTACCCACAGAATCAGGGGATAACGCAGGAAAGAACA
TGTGAGCAAAAGGCCAGCAAAAGGCCAGGAACCGTAAAAAGGCCGCGTTGCTGGCGTTTTTCCATAGGCT
CCGCCCCCCTGACGAGCATCACAAAAATCGACGCTCAAGTCAGAGGTGGCGAAACCCGACAGGACTATAA
AGATACCAGGCGTTTCCCCCTGGAAGCTCCCTCGTGCGCTCTCCTGTTCCGACCCTGCCGCTTACCGGAT
ACCTGTCCGCCTTTCTCCCTTCGGGAAGCGTGGCGCTTTCTCATAGCTCACGCTGTAGGTATCTCAGTTC
GGTGTAGGTCGTTCGCTCCAAGCTGGGCTGTGTGCACGAACCCCCCGTTCAGCCCGACCGCTGCGCCTTA
TCCGGTAACTATCGTCTTGAGTCCAACCCGGTAAGACACGACTTATCGCCACTGGCAGCAGCCACTGGTA
ACAGGATTAGCAGAGCGAGGTATGTAGGCGGTGCTACAGAGTTCTTGAAGTGGTGGCCTAACTACGGCTA
CACTAGAAGAACAGTATTTGGTATCTGCGCTCTGCTGAAGCCAGTTACCTTCGGAAAAAGAGTTGGTAGC
TCTTGATCCGGCAAACAAACCACCGCTGGTAGCGGTGGTTTTTTTGTTTGCAAGCAGCAGATTACGCGCA
GAAAAAAAGGATCTCAAGAAGATCCTTTGATCTTTTCTACGGGGTCTGACGCTCAGTGGAACGAAAACTC
ACGTTAAGGGATTTTGGTCATGAGATTATCAAAAAGGATCTTCACCTAGATCCTTTTAAATTAAAAATGA
AGTTTTAAATCAATCTAAAGTATATATGAGTAAACTTGGTCTGACAGTTACCAATGCTTAATCAGTGAGG
CACCTATCTCAGCGATCTGTCTCTTTCGTTCATCCATAGTTGCCTGACTCCCCGTCGTGTAGATAACTAC
GATACGGGAGGGCTTACCATCTGGCCCCAGTGCTGCAATAATACCGCGGGACCCACGCTCACCGGCTCCA
GATTTATCAGCAATAAACCAGCCAGCCGGAAGGGCCGAGCGCAGAAGTGGTCCTGCAACTTTATCCGCCT
CCATCCAGTCTATTAATTGTTGCCGGGAAGCTAGAGTAAGTAGTTCGCCAGTTAATAGTTTGCGCAACGT
TGTTGCCATCGCTACAGGCATCGTGGTATCACGCTCGTCGTTTGGTATGGCTTCATTCAGCTCCGGTTCC
CAACGATCAAGGCGAGTTACATGATCCCCCATGTTGCGCAAAAAAGCGGTTAGCTCCTTCGGTCCTCCGA
TCGTTGTCAGAAGTAAGTTGGCCGCCGTGTTATCACTCATGGTTATGGCAGCACTACATAATTCTCTTAC
TGTCATGCCATCCGTAAGATGCTTTTCTGTGACTGGTGAGTACTCAACCAAGTCATTCTGAGAATAGTGT
ATGCGGCGACCGAGTTGCTCTTGCCCGGCGTCAATACGGGATAATACCGCGCCACATAGCAGAACTTTAA
AAGTGCTCATCATTGGAAAACGTTCTTCGGGGCGAAAACTCTCAAGGATCTTACCGCTGTTGAGATCCAG
TTCGATGTAACCCACTCGTGCACCCAACTGATCTTCAGCATCTTTTACTTTCACCAGCGTTTCTGGGTGA
GCAAAAACAGGAAGGCAAAATGCCGCAAAAAAGGGAATAAGGGCGACACGGAAATGTTGAATACTCATAC
TCTTCCTTTTTCAATATTATTGAAGCATTTATCAGGGTTATTGTCTCATGAGCGGATACATATTTGAATG
TATTTAG
